>Addgene plasmid #27879 | pUT1862-HQ858797 | depositor full sequence | sequence record 13153 | Author sequence
CAAATAATGATTTTATTTTGACTGATAGTGACCTGTTCGTTGCAACAAATTGATGAGCAATGCTTTTTTA
TAATGCCAACTTTGTACAAAAAAGCAGGCTCCGCGGCCGCCTTGTTTAACTTTAAGAAGGAGCCCTTCAC
CATGGGACAGCCGGTGACGAGGAGGAGGGAGAGGGACGCGGAGGCGGAGCTGGACCTGCCGCCGGGGTTC
CGGTTCCACCCCACAGACGACGAGCTGGTGGAGCACTACCTGTGCCGCAAGGCGGCGGGGCAGCGCCTCC
CCGTGCCCATCATCGCCGAGGTGGACCTGTACAGGTTCGACCCGTGGGACCTGCCGGAGCGCGCGCTCTT
CGGGGCCCGGGAGTGGTACTTCTTCACGCCCAGGGACCGCAAGTACCCCAACGGCTCCCGCCCCAACCGC
GCCGCCGGCGACGGGTACTGGAAGGCCACCGGCGCCGACAAGCCCGTCGCGCCGCGCGCCGCCGCCGCCG
ACGCCCGCACGCTCGGGATCAAGAAGGCGCTCGTCTTCTACGCCGGCAAGGCGCCGCGCGGGGTCAAGAC
AGACTGGATCATGCACGAGTACAGGCTCGCTGACGCCGGCCGCCGCGCCAAGAAGGGGTCGCTCAGGTTG
GATGACTGGGTGCTGTGCCGGCTGTACAACAAGAAGAACGAGTGGGAGAAGATGCGGCTGGGGAAGGGGG
CAGCCGCCGGCGCAGTCAAAGAGGAGGAGGCCATGGACATGAGCACCTCCCACTCGCAGATCACCCACTC
GTGGGGCGAGACGCGCACGCCGGAGTCGGAGATCGTGGACAACGACCTGCCGTTCCCGGATCCGGCGATG
ATGGTGCCCAAGAAGGAGCGGGTGGACGACGGCGGCAGCGCCAGGACCAGCGACCTGTTCGTGGATCTCA
GCTACGACGACATCCAAGGCATGTACAGCGGCCTCGACATGCTGCCGCCGGCCGGCGAGGACTTGTACTC
CTCGCTCTTCGCGTCGCCCAGGGTCAGGGGGAACCAGCCCACCGGACCCGCGGGGTTGGGCCCCTTCAAG
GGTGGGCGCGCCGACCCAGCTTTCTTGTACAAAGTTGGCATTATAAGAAAGCATTGCTTATCAATTTGTT
GCAACGAACAGGTCACTATCAGTCAAAATAAAATCATTATTTGCCATCCAGCTGATATCCCCTATAGTGA
GTCGTATTACATGGTCATAGCTGTTTCCTGGCAGCTCTGGCCCGTGTCTCAAAATCTCTGATGTTACATT
GCACAAGATAAAAATATATCATCATGAACAATAAAACTGTCTGCTTACATAAACAGTAATACAAGGGGTG
TTATGAGCCATATTCAACGGGAAACGTCGAGGCCGCGATTAAATTCCAACATGGATGCTGATTTATATGG
GTATAAATGGGCTCGCGATAATGTCGGGCAATCAGGTGCGACAATCTATCGCTTGTATGGGAAGCCCGAT
GCGCCAGAGTTGTTTCTGAAACATGGCAAAGGTAGCGTTGCCAATGATGTTACAGATGAGATGGTCAGAC
TAAACTGGCTGACGGAATTTATGCCTCTTCCGACCATCAAGCATTTTATCCGTACTCCTGATGATGCATG
GTTACTCACCACTGCGATCCCCGGAAAAACAGCATTCCAGGTATTAGAAGAATATCCTGATTCAGGTGAA
AATATTGTTGATGCGCTGGCAGTGTTCCTGCGCCGGTTGCATTCGATTCCTGTTTGTAATTGTCCTTTTA
ACAGCGATCGCGTATTTCGTCTCGCTCAGGCGCAATCACGAATGAATAACGGTTTGGTTGATGCGAGTGA
TTTTGATGACGAGCGTAATGGCTGGCCTGTTGAACAAGTCTGGAAAGAAATGCATAAACTTTTGCCATTC
TCACCGGATTCAGTCGTCACTCATGGTGATTTCTCACTTGATAACCTTATTTTTGACGAGGGGAAATTAA
TAGGTTGTATTGATGTTGGACGAGTCGGAATCGCAGACCGATACCAGGATCTTGCCATCCTATGGAACTG
CCTCGGTGAGTTTTCTCCTTCATTACAGAAACGGCTTTTTCAAAAATATGGTATTGATAATCCTGATATG
AATAAATTGCAGTTTCATTTGATGCTCGATGAGTTTTTCTAATCAGAATTGGTTAATTGGTTGTAACACT
GGCAGAGCATTACGCTGACTTGACGGGACGGCGCAAGCTCATGACCAAAATCCCTTAACGTGAGTTACGC
GTCGTTCCACTGAGCGTCAGACCCCGTAGAAAAGATCAAAGGATCTTCTTGAGATCCTTTTTTTCTGCGC
GTAATCTGCTGCTTGCAAACAAAAAAACCACCGCTACCAGCGGTGGTTTGTTTGCCGGATCAAGAGCTAC
CAACTCTTTTTCCGAAGGTAACTGGCTTCAGCAGAGCGCAGATACCAAATACTGTCCTTCTAGTGTAGCC
GTAGTTAGGCCACCACTTCAAGAACTCTGTAGCACCGCCTACATACCTCGCTCTGCTAATCCTGTTACCA
GTGGCTGCTGCCAGTGGCGATAAGTCGTGTCTTACCGGGTTGGACTCAAGACGATAGTTACCGGATAAGG
CGCAGCGGTCGGGCTGAACGGGGGGTTCGTGCACACAGCCCAGCTTGGAGCGAACGACCTACACCGAACT
GAGATACCTACAGCGTGAGCATTGAGAAAGCGCCACGCTTCCCGAAGGGAGAAAGGCGGACAGGTATCCG
GTAAGCGGCAGGGTCGGAACAGGAGAGCGCACGAGGGAGCTTCCAGGGGGAAACGCCTGGTATCTTTATA
GTCCTGTCGGGTTTCGCCACCTCTGACTTGAGCGTCGATTTTTGTGATGCTCGTCAGGGGGGCGGAGCCT
ATGGAAAAACGCCAGCAACGCGGCCTTTTTACGGTTCCTGGCCTTTTGCTGGCCTTTTGCTCACATGTTC
TTTCCTGCGTTATCCCCTGATTCTGTGGATAACCGTATTACCGCCTTTGAGTGAGCTGATACCGCTCGCC
GCAGCCGAACGACCGAGCGCAGCGAGTCAGTGAGCGAGGAAGCGGAAGAGCGCCCAATACGCAAACCGCC
TCTCCCCGCGCGTTGGCCGATTCATTAATGCAGCTGGCACGACAGGTTTCCCGACTGGAAAGCGGGCAGT
GAGCGCAACGCAATTAATACGCGTACCGCTAGCCAGGAAGAGTTTGTAGAAACGCAAAAAGGCCATCCGT
CAGGATGGCCTTCTGCTTAGTTTGATGCCTGGCAGTTTATGGCGGGCGTCCTGCCCGCCACCCTCCGGGC
CGTTGCTTCACAACGTTCAAATCCGCTCCCGGCGGATTTGTCCTACTCAGGAGAGCGTTCACCGACAAAC
AACAGATAAAACGAAAGGCCCAGTCTTCCGACTGAGCCTTTCGTTTTATTTGATGCCTGGCAGTTCCCTA
CTCTCGCGTTAACGCTAGCATGGATGTTTTCCCAGTCACGACGTTGTAAAACGACGGCCAGTCTTAAGCT
CGGGCCC
Features (pLannotate 1.2.2; 11 found; start..end, strand, type, name):
      1..100     +  protein_bind   attL1: mutant version of attL; recombination site for the Gateway® LR reaction LR Clonase™
    112..132     +  RBS            RBS: efficient ribosome binding site from bacteriophage T7 gene 10 (Olins and Rangwala, 1989)
    163..1047    +  CDS            NAC002 (fragment): NAC2_ORYSJ - Also known as NAC19 From Oryza sativa subsp. japonica (Rice).
   1064..1163    -  protein_bind   attL2: mutant version of attL; recombination site for the Gateway® LR reaction LR Clonase™
   1181..1199    -  promoter       T7 promoter: promoter for bacteriophage T7 RNA polymerase
   1333..2142    +  CDS            KanR: aminoglycoside phosphotransferase; aph(3')-Ia; confers resistance to kanamycin in bacteria or G418 (Geneticin®) in eukaryotes
   2289..2877    +  rep_origin     ori: high-copy-number ColE1/pMB1/pBR322/pUC origin of replication
   3060..3152    +  CDS            lacI (fragment): lac repressor; lacI; The lac repressor binds to the lac operator to inhibit transcription in E. coli. This inhibition can be relieved by adding lactose or isopropyl-β-D-thiogalactopyranoside (IPTG).
   3207..3234    -  terminator     rrnB T2 terminator: transcription terminator T2 from the E. coli rrnB gene
   3366..3409    +  terminator     rrnB T1 terminator: Escherichia coli rrnB; transcription terminator T1 from the E. coli rrnB gene
   3456..3492    -  CDS            lacZα (fragment): LacZα fragment of β-galactosidase; lacZ fragment
