[The description below was written by a language model from this plasmid's Addgene catalogue record and pLannotate feature annotations shown in this document.]
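Description:
pUT1862-HQ858797 is a Gateway entry clone built on the Invitrogen pENTR/SD backbone. It carries the coding sequence of a maize (Zea mays) NAC-family transcription factor and was deposited as part of the Maize TFome collection of transcription factor open reading frames. The plasmid is propagated in E. coli under kanamycin selection, conferred by an aph(3')-Ia aminoglycoside phosphotransferase gene. It replicates from a ColE1/pUC-type origin. The catalogue lists it as low copy, whereas the annotation describes this origin class as high copy. The annotated depositor sequence is 3,507 nt, roughly consistent with the stated 2,601 bp backbone plus a 978 bp insert.

According to the depositor, the insert was PCR-amplified from a full-length cDNA clone and retains its native stop codon, so it is not suited to C-terminal fusions after transfer. It lies between attL1 and attL2 sites, which allow LR Clonase-mediated recombination of the ORF into any attR-containing destination vector. Immediately downstream of attL1 is the bacteriophage T7 gene 10 ribosome binding site characteristic of the SD version of the backbone, which can support bacterial translation once the ORF sits behind a suitable promoter in a destination vector. The automated annotation labels most of the insert as a fragment resembling rice NAC002/NAC19, which reflects homology rather than the true source species. A T7 promoter lies outside attL2 on the opposite strand, facing back toward the insert, and rrnB T1 and T2 terminators upstream of the cassette insulate it from read-through transcription. The short lacI and lacZα fragments are backbone remnants. The entry clone itself contains no plant or eukaryotic promoter. It serves as a sequence-verified ORF source for making expression constructs in functional genomics studies of maize transcription factors.
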