Addgene plasmid #27879: pUT1862-HQ858797
Depositing lab: John Gray & Erich Grotewold. Depositing organization: University of Toledo. Publication: The Maize TFome--development of a transcription factor open reading frame collection for functional genomics. Burdo B, Gray J, Goetting-Minesky MP, Wittler B, Hunt M, Li T, Velliquette D, Thomas J, Gentzel I, dos Santos Brito M, Mejia-Guerra MK, Connolly LN, Qaisi D, Li W, Casas MI, Doseff AI, Grotewold E. Plant J. 2014 Oct;80(2):356-66. doi: 10.1111/tpj.12623. Epub 2014 Aug 26. PubMed 25053252.
Backbone
  Vector backbone: pENTR/SD
  Backbone manufacturer: Invitrogen
  Backbone size w/o insert (bp): 2601
  Vector type: Entry vector
Growth in bacteria
  Bacterial resistance: Kanamycin, 50 μg/mL
  Growth temperature: 37°C
  Growth strain: DH5alpha
  Growth instructions: E. coli TOP10
  Copy number: Low Copy
Gene/Insert
  Gene/Insert name: NAC transcription factor from DR955211
  Species: Zea mays
  Insert size (bp): 978
  GenBank ID: HQ858797
  Cloning method: Restriction Enzyme
  Sequencing primers: 5′ M13 For; 3′ M13 Rev
Terms and licenses: Academic/Nonprofit Terms; Industry Terms: Not Available to Industry
Depositor comments: This CDS was amplified using PCR from a full length cDNA template from the Maize Full-length cDNA Project (www.maizecdna.org) and the PCR product included the stop codon. The PCR product was cloned into a Gateway pENTR/SD vector. Further information on this gene may be obtained at www.grassius.org using the GenBank number. (The second half of the plasmid name is the GenBank Number for the sequence of the insert)
How to cite: pUT1862-HQ858797 was a gift from John Gray & Erich Grotewold (Addgene plasmid # 27879 ; http://n2t.net/addgene:27879 ; RRID:Addgene_27879)
