>Addgene plasmid #27879 | pUT1862-HQ858797 | addgene partial sequence | sequence record 34169 | 27879 with M13pUC-fwd
ATGATTTTATTTTGACTGATAGTGACCTGTTCGTTGCAACAAATTGATGAGCAATGCTTTTTTATAATGC
CAACTTTGTACAAAAAAGCAGGCTCCGCGGCCGCCTTGTTTAACTTTAAGAAGGAGCCCTTCACCATGGG
ACAGCCGGTGACGAGGAGGAGGGAGAGGGACGCGGAGGCGGAGCTGGACCTGCCGCCGGGGTTCCGGTTC
CACCCCACAGACGACGAGCTGGTGGAGCACTACCTGTGCCGCAAGGCGGCGGGGCAGCGCCTCCCCGTGC
CCATCATCGCCGAGGTGGACCTGTACAGGTTCGACCCGTGGGACCTGCCGGAGCGCGCGCTCTTCGGGGC
CCGGGAGTGGTACTTCTTCACGCCCAGGGACCGCAAGTACCCCAACGGCTCCCGCCCCAACCGCGCCGCC
GGCGACGGGTACTGGAAGGCCACCGGCGCCGACAAGCCCGTCGCGCCGCGCGCCGCCGCCGCCGACGCCC
GCACGCTCGGGATCAAGAAGGCGCTCGTCTTCTACGCCGGCAAGGCGCCGCGCGGGGTCAAGACAGACTG
GATCATGCACGAGTACAGGCTCGCTGACGCCGGCCGCCGCGCCAAGAAGGGGTCGCTCA
